>Addgene plasmid #110874 | KG#62 | depositor full sequence | sequence record 208475 | full sequence
AAGCTTGGGCTGCAGGATCTTCAGATGGGAGCAGTGGACTGTCTATTTGATATTCTTAAAATGTACTCTA
TAAAAGATGAAACTGTAATGACCAATTCCCTACATAAATATTTTTAACTAATTGGTCGGATATTTGGGGA
TCAGAGAAGTACTTGTTTTTGCGATATTAATAATGATATATTTTTCTAGTAAAAAAATGTTAAGCGATTT
GTGAATAATTAAGTTGGCTTGAAAAAGATTTTTTGATAGCTATGTATTTTGTTAATTTAAATCAGATTTT
AAAACTTTATTATTGACTATTTATATATATTATATATTATATATTTTCATGGTTTAATCAAAATCTATTA
AATTATTTCTAAAATCTCTAAATATCGAATTCTCTAAAAAGCTTCATCAACAAAAGCATTTCAATTATCT
AACACAATGAGAATAATTCAAGAACTGAAATAGAAAGAAATCTAGAAAAAAAAGAGAGTGAGGTGCCCTA
TTAAATCGGTGCTCTCCTCTCTAACAGAAGCGCCTACACGCACCCAAGAGAGCTCTTTTTCTTTCTTTTT
TCGGAGCACACATACACGCATACACTCCTCAGAAGTGTATAGAGAAAATGGGAGAAGAAGCGAAAGAAGA
CGAAGAAGCGGTTGTGATGTATGCATCGGGCGTTTCTATCTCTCTCCGTGAGCAACGAGCTAGTCAACCC
ATCGATCCATTTTTGTGAGCACACACAGAGAGAGACTCAAACACACTCACAGCTTCACACTGAGCTCCAA
GAGCTCTGTAGAGAGAAGCCAGAGTATGCTTTCCTCGATTTTCCTAACGTCTTCTTCTTCTGCTTTTTTC
TTTTTCCCAACGAGTTGTAGTCCACTAACTTCAATTTTTCCTCCAGAGAAAGAGTTTTAGAGAGACAGCT
GATAAATACACTAGAGAAATAAAAAGAATGATAAAAATTTGCTATTTTAATCAGTTCCCTCTCGTTTCTC
TAAGTTTTGTTGTTGGGTTGGGAAATTAAAATTGGAAAATGGAAATAACGTTTTTTTCTGTCTAATCTTG
AATTCTCCAGACATTTCTTATTTCCTTTTTTGTTGCAAGTTTTTCTTCCTTCTCTAATTTTTAATCAAAG
ATATCTCGCTATGAACTTTGAATTTTTGATATTTTGATTCTATAAATACATAAAGTAATCTAAATGCTCT
TTTAAAATAAATCTACAGTAGCCCTATTTTCAGGATCCCCGGGATTGGCCAAAGGACCCAAAGGTATGTT
TCGAATGATACTAACATAACATAGAACATTTTCAGGAGGACCCTTGGCTAGCGTCGACGGTACCGGTAAA
AATGGACGACGATGTCGGTGAACGAACACCGGCTCTCGGTGGTTCATGTGGACCATCAGTTCGTGCACAC
AGTAGTTCCCCAAGACGTGTTCCATTATTTGAGAGAGCATCTGCTAGATGGTGGAATCCTCAATTTCGAT
CTGCAACACTAGAAGCTCAATATTGGAAGTGTAGTTTCAGTCAGTTAAGAGATCGATTTCGTTCTGGATT
AATATATATTGCCGTTGTAATTGCCGCTTGGACACTTTATTTAGCTTTATTCGATAGAACTTTTATTCAG
CATTGGATCGTTTCACTATGCCTCTGTGCCATTATTTTCGCGATGTTTGCCTTCACGGCGTGCGCCGCTC
AATACCAAAGGTTCTACATGCCAACCTCATTTCTATGCACTTTTTTGATATGCCTTGTCACGTTGCTCAT
CTTCTCCGCAGAGAATCAAGCTGCGTTTATGACTCCAGTTGCAAGTCTTGCCACAAGTTTTCAGGTCGTT
CTCCTGATCTACACAGTCATTCCACTGCCACTCTATTTATGTATACTCATCGGAATAATCTACTCAATCC
TATTTGAGATTCTCAACAAGAACAAAATTGGTCTTGAAGAGGCCGGATACATTAAGCTTGTCCTTCACGC
TGGTGTCCATTTACTCGGTGTCCATTTGTTCATTTTAACTCAAGTGCGACAGAGGAAAACGTTTCTGAAA
GTGGGACAATCGATGTTGGCAAGAAAGGATCTAGAGTTGGAGACACAGTTTAAAGATCATATGATTCAGT
CTGTGATGCCTAAAAAGGTAGCTGATGAATTACTGAAAGATGCATCAGAACTTCGCCGACCTTCTGCTTC
CAACGACTCAAACTGCCGAACTTCAAATGCTACACAAGTTGACCAGCCCCTTGCCAAGATGGTACCTGAA
TACCGAAAGTTCCGTCCATTTACGATGAATCTCATGACAAATGTGTCGATTCTGTTTGCGGATATTGCTG
GGTTTACTAAAATGTCATCAAATAAATCTGCCGACGAACTTGTCAATCTGCTCAATGATCTTTTTGGAAG
ATTCGATACTTTGTGTCGATTGAGAGGATTAGAGAAGATTTCAACTTTGGGAGATTGTTACTATTGTGTT
GCTGGATGTCCTGAACCATGTGATGATCATGCATGCAGAACAGTCGAAATGGGTCTCGACATGATTGTTG
CAATCCGCCAATTTGATATTGATCGTGGACAAGAAGTGAATATGCGTGTGGGAATTCATACAGGAAAAGT
AATGTGCGGAATGGTTGGAACAAAAAGATTCAAATTCGATGTGTTCTCAAACGATGTCACACTGGCAAAT
GAGATGGAATCTTCTGGTGTTGCTGGAAGAGTTCACGTTTCCGAAGCAACTGCAAAACTTTTGAAAGGGC
TTTATGAAATTGAAGAGGGACCGGATTATGATGGTCCATTGAGGATGCAAGTTCAGGGAACTGAACGTCG
TGTTAAACCAGAAAGCATGAAGACTTTCTTTATCAAAGGACGTATTAATGATGGTGTAGAAGAAGAAGTG
ATGCAAGTTCAGGAAGTTGAGAGCCTTCACAGTCAGAAAAGCAGTAAAAAGTCGACTCTAAAACAGAAAT
GGGCGGAAAAGTTGAAAATGAACCACACAAATTCTTATCCAATGCGAGCCGCTGCACGTGAAGGAGGTGG
AAGTTTGAGAATAAAATTGGCAGAGAGAAATAGAAGTACACAGTTACTGCCAAAAGAATCAAATTCAATT
TGTATAATGGAAGATAACCGAAAGTCAGCATCACTTCAAGCATTGGCAACGAATAATTTTAATGGAAGTA
ATACAGATACAAATAACACTTATAGTGAACGTGGAGTTGCTGGAAGTGTTAGTAAGAAGTCTGTAGCTGG
AAGTGAAAGTAATAGTATAAAAGGAAGTAGAAGCAGTGGACTACAATTATCTCTACAAGATGGAAATTCT
GATTTAAATTCAGTTGGAGGTTTGGATACTGCAATCAGTCACCATCACAATGCAGCATCTCTCACTCGAT
TTGATACTGATAACAATTTTGATCAGCGTTTGGCAATGGTAATTGGACAAGGAGAAGGAGGATTTGATAA
AGGATTTTGGAATCATCATGATAGTTTGAATAAGTGGACTCTTCGATTTAATGAAAAGGACGTTGAAGAG
GAATATCGAGCTCATTTTGTGGATTCATCGGAAAGATATACGGCATCAAAGAAAGGTCATGTTGAAAGAC
ATAAAGATTTGATGGAACAAGGTGGAGAAAAAGATGGAATTACTGGATCAACGGTCAACAAGTATAGATA
TTCAGGAGTCTTCATCGATATAATTGTTGCCACGTTGATATTTGTAATATCGGGTGCAGTTGCAATTATG
TCTGTCCGTCCATTCCCATTATCACTCATTGCATACTTCCCATTTGCTGCTGCAATTCTCATTCTTACAA
TTGTCCTTATTGGTCTTCCACTTCTCGCCCGTAAAAAATCATTCCAATGTGCAAATCAATGGATGCCACG
TCATCTCATCGGTCTTCTTCTGATCTTTCTTCCAATCGGTGTCGCAATCTGTATCATGCCATTGTGCCAA
AGTGGAGACTGTGCAAATGTAATTCTGAACTACCGTCTTGCATTCAGTTATGTCACCATTCTTGCCATAT
TCGCTCATTGCAACTTCTCCCAATTAGCTGCCTGGCCAAAAACTACTGCTGCAGTATTTATCGGACTTCT
CCACATTGCTGGAGTTTTCTACTGCGAATTCAATTTGAAACACTTAGTTGAAGAGCAAGACACCTGCAAC
GTGACAGCAATCATGATTCCACCAATTCGCAAAGGTCTGAACTACACAATTGCATTGAACTCGACATCTG
CAAGAACATTATCTCAAGATTTTGGATCTCCATTATTCATTTGGGAGCTGCTTCTGGATGTGATCCTGTC
GATTGTTCTAGTTGCATTCCTTAATTATCAGTTCGAAACCGCATTCCGTATGTCATTCTTTGGAGATGTT
CAAGCTCGTCGGGACACTGAAAGAATGCAAATCGTGCGTGATCAAGCCGATTGGCTCCTGAATAACGTGA
TCCCAGCCCACGCAGTAGAAAGTCTTAAAACGGATACCAAATACAGTGAAAACCATGAAACAGTTGGTGT
ACTGTTCGCTTCAATCACTAATTGGAATGATATGTATGAAGAGAATTTCGAAGGGGGCAGAGAATTCTTG
AGAGTTCTCAATGAAGTTATTGGTGACTTTGATGAGCTTCTCGATCGGCCGGACTTCACGCATATTGAAA
AAATCAAAACAATTGGGCCTGCGTATATGGCAGCAAGTGGATTGAATCCAGAACGAAAAAAGAATATGTT
GCATCCAAAAGAGCATCTATATCAGATGGTTGATTTTGCATTGGCAGTTCAACATGTACTCAGTGTTTTC
AACGAGGATTTGCTCAATTTTGATTTTGTTTGCAAGTTAGGACTTAATATTGGACCCGTCACTGCTGGTG
TCATTGGAACAACAAAGTTGTACTACGATATCTGGGGTGACACTGTAAACATTGCTAGCCGAATGTACAG
CACCGGAGTTTTAAATCGCATTCAAGTATCACAACACACACGAGAATATCTCCTGGATCGGTATGAATTC
GAGTTCCGCGATCATATTGAAGTCAAGGGAATTGATGGAGGAATGGATACTTATCTTTTGGTTGGTCGAA
AAGGTGATGGAATACCTCCATCAATCAAGGATAACCAAGAAGACGAATTTTAAATCTCGAGGAGCTCCCG
AGATCTTCAGCGCTCAGCATTCGTAGAATTGTAAGTTTAAACTTTCTCATACTAACTAACGCGCTCTATT
TAAATTTTCAGAATTCCAACTGAGCGCCGGTCGCTACCATTACCAACTTGTCTGGTGTCAAAAATAATAG
GGGCCGCTGTCATCAGAGTAAGTTTAAACTGAGTTCTACTAACTAACGAGTAATATTTAAATTTTCAGCA
TCTCGCGCCCGTGCCTCTGACTTCTAAGTCCAATTACTCTTCAACATCCCTACATGCTCTTTCTCCCTGT
GCTCCCACCCCCTATTTTTGTTATTATCAAAAAAACTTCTTCTTAATTTCTTTGTTTTTTAGCTTCTTTT
AAGTCACCTCTAACAATGAAATTGTGTAGATTCAAAAATAGAATTAATTCGTAATAAAAAGTCGAAAAAA
ATTGTGCTCCCTCCCCCCATTAATAATAATTCTATCCCAAAATCTACACAATGTTCTGTGTACACTTCTT
ATGTTTTTTTTACTTCTGATAAATTTTTTTTGAAACATCATAGAAAAAACCGCACACAAAATACCTTATC
ATATGTTACGTTTCAGTTTATGACCGCAATTTTTATTTCTTCGCACGTCTGGGCCTCTCATGACGTCAAA
TCATGCTCATCGTGAAAAAGTTTTGGAGTATTTTTGGAATTTTTCAATCAAGTGAAAGTTTATGAAATTA
ATTTTCCTGCTTTTGCTTTTTGGGGGTTTCCCCTATTGTTTGTCAAGAGTTTCGAGGACGGCGTTTTTCT
TGCTAAAATCACAAGTATTGATGAGCACGATGCAAGAAAGATCGGAAGAAGGTTTGGGTTTGAGGCTCAG
TGGAAGGTGAGTAGAAGTTGATAATTTGAAAGTGGAGTAGTGTCTATGGGGTTTTTGCCTTAAATGACAG
AATACATTCCCAATATACCAAACATAACTGTTTCCTACTAGTCGGCCGTACGGGCCCTTTCGTCTCGCGC
GTTTCGGTGATGACGGTGAAAACCTCTGACACATGCAGCTCCCGGAGACGGTCACAGCTTGTCTGTAAGC
GGATGCCGGGAGCAGACAAGCCCGTCAGGGCGCGTCAGCGGGTGTTGGCGGGTGTCGGGGCTGGCTTAAC
TATGCGGCATCAGAGCAGATTGTACTGAGAGTGCACCATATGCGGTGTGAAATACCGCACAGATGCGTAA
GGAGAAAATACCGCATCAGGCGGCCTTAAGGGCCTCGTGATACGCCTATTTTTATAGGTTAATGTCATGA
TAATAATGGTTTCTTAGACGTCAGGTGGCACTTTTCGGGGAAATGTGCGCGGAACCCCTATTTGTTTATT
TTTCTAAATACATTCAAATATGTATCCGCTCATGAGACAATAACCCTGATAAATGCTTCAATAATATTGA
AAAAGGAAGAGTATGAGTATTCAACATTTCCGTGTCGCCCTTATTCCCTTTTTTGCGGCATTTTGCCTTC
CTGTTTTTGCTCACCCAGAAACGCTGGTGAAAGTAAAAGATGCTGAAGATCAGTTGGGTGCACGAGTGGG
TTACATCGAACTGGATCTCAACAGCGGTAAGATCCTTGAGAGTTTTCGCCCCGAAGAACGTTTTCCAATG
ATGAGCACTTTTAAAGTTCTGCTATGTGGCGCGGTATTATCCCGTATTGACGCCGGGCAAGAGCAACTCG
GTCGCCGCATACACTATTCTCAGAATGACTTGGTTGAGTACTCACCAGTCACAGAAAAGCATCTTACGGA
TGGCATGACAGTAAGAGAATTATGCAGTGCTGCCATAACCATGAGTGATAACACTGCGGCCAACTTACTT
CTGACAACGATCGGAGGACCGAAGGAGCTAACCGCTTTTTTGCACAACATGGGGGATCATGTAACTCGCC
TTGATCGTTGGGAACCGGAGCTGAATGAAGCCATACCAAACGACGAGCGTGACACCACGATGCCTGTAGC
AATGGCAACAACGTTGCGCAAACTATTAACTGGCGAACTACTTACTCTAGCTTCCCGGCAACAATTAATA
GACTGGATGGAGGCGGATAAAGTTGCAGGACCACTTCTGCGCTCGGCCCTTCCGGCTGGCTGGTTTATTG
CTGATAAATCTGGAGCCGGTGAGCGTGGGTCTCGCGGTATCATTGCAGCACTGGGGCCAGATGGTAAGCC
CTCCCGTATCGTAGTTATCTACACGACGGGGAGTCAGGCAACTATGGATGAACGAAATAGACAGATCGCT
GAGATAGGTGCCTCACTGATTAAGCATTGGTAACTGTCAGACCAAGTTTACTCATATATACTTTAGATTG
ATTTAAAACTTCATTTTTAATTTAAAAGGATCTAGGTGAAGATCCTTTTTGATAATCTCATGACCAAAAT
CCCTTAACGTGAGTTTTCGTTCCACTGAGCGTCAGACCCCGTAGAAAAGATCAAAGGATCTTCTTGAGAT
CCTTTTTTTCTGCGCGTAATCTGCTGCTTGCAAACAAAAAAACCACCGCTACCAGCGGTGGTTTGTTTGC
CGGATCAAGAGCTACCAACTCTTTTTCCGAAGGTAACTGGCTTCAGCAGAGCGCAGATACCAAATACTGT
CCTTCTAGTGTAGCCGTAGTTAGGCCACCACTTCAAGAACTCTGTAGCACCGCCTACATACCTCGCTCTG
CTAATCCTGTTACCAGTGGCTGCTGCCAGTGGCGATAAGTCGTGTCTTACCGGGTTGGACTCAAGACGAT
AGTTACCGGATAAGGCGCAGCGGTCGGGCTGAACGGGGGGTTCGTGCACACAGCCCAGCTTGGAGCGAAC
GACCTACACCGAACTGAGATACCTACAGCGTGAGCATTGAGAAAGCGCCACGCTTCCCGAAGGGAGAAAG
GCGGACAGGTATCCGGTAAGCGGCAGGGTCGGAACAGGAGAGCGCACGAGGGAGCTTCCAGGGGGAAACG
CCTGGTATCTTTATAGTCCTGTCGGGTTTCGCCACCTCTGACTTGAGCGTCGATTTTTGTGATGCTCGTC
AGGGGGGCGGAGCCTATGGAAAAACGCCAGCAACGCGGCCTTTTTACGGTTCCTGGCCTTTTGCTGGCCT
TTTGCTCACATGTTCTTTCCTGCGTTATCCCCTGATTCTGTGGATAACCGTATTACCGCCTTTGAGTGAG
CTGATACCGCTCGCCGCAGCCGAACGACCGAGCGCAGCGAGTCAGTGAGCGAGGAAGCGGAAGAGCGCCC
AATACGCAAACCGCCTCTCCCCGCGCGTTGGCCGATTCATTAATGCAGCTGGCACGACAGGTTTCCCGAC
TGGAAAGCGGGCAGTGAGCGCAACGCAATTAATGTGAGTTAGCTCACTCATTAGGCACCCCAGGCTTTAC
ACTTTATGCTTCCGGCTCGTATGTTGTGTGGAATTGTGAGCGGATAACAATTTCACACAGGAAACAGCTA
TGACCATGATTACGCCAAGCTGTAAGTTTAAACATGATCTTACTAACTAACTATTCTCATTTAAATTTTC
AGAGCTTAAAAATGGCTGAAATCACTCACAACGATGGATACGCTAACAACTTGGAAATGAAAT
Features (pLannotate 1.2.2; 11 found; start..end, strand, type, name):
   2280..2750    +  CDS            ADCY7 (fragment): ADCY7_HUMAN - Also known as KIAA0037 From Homo sapiens (Human).
   5861..5956    +  CDS            aex-5 (fragment): AEX5_CAEEL - Also known as kpc-3 From Caenorhabditis elegans.
   6084..6119    +  CDS            rop (fragment): Rop protein, which maintains plasmids at low copy number; rop
   6221..6320    +  misc_feature   bom (fragment): basis of mobility region from pBR322
   6418..6522    +  promoter       AmpR promoter: bla
   6523..7383    +  CDS            AmpR: β-lactamase; bla; confers resistance to ampicillin, carbenicillin, and related antibiotics
   7554..8142    +  rep_origin     ori: high-copy-number ColE1/pMB1/pBR322/pUC origin of replication
   8325..8417    +  CDS            lacI (fragment): lac repressor; lacI; The lac repressor binds to the lac operator to inhibit transcription in E. coli. This inhibition can be relieved by adding lactose or isopropyl-β-D-thiogalactopyranoside (IPTG).
   8430..8451    +  protein_bind   CAP binding site: CAP binding activates transcription in the presence of cAMP. E. coli catabolite activator protein
   8466..8496    +  promoter       lac promoter: promoter for the E. coli lac operon
   8504..8520    +  protein_bind   lac operator: The lac repressor binds to the lac operator to inhibit transcription in E. coli. This inhibition can be relieved by adding lactose or isopropyl-β-D-thiogalactopyranoside (IPTG). lac repressor encoded by lacI
