>Addgene plasmid #110874 | KG#62 | addgene full sequence | sequence record 212583 | Addgene NGS Result
CGCTAACAACTTGGAAATGAAATAAGCTTGGGCTGCAGGATCTTCAGATGGGAGCAGTGGACTGTCTATT
TGATATTCTTAAAATGTACTCTATAAAAGATGAAACTGTAATGACCAATTCCCTACATAAATATTTTTAA
CTAATTGGTCGGATATTTGGGGATCAGAGAAGTACTTGTTTTTGCGATATTAATAATGATATATTTTTCT
AGTAAAAAAATGTTAAGCGATTTGTGAATAATTAAGTTGGCTTGAAAAAGATTTTTTGATAGCTATGTAT
TTTGTTAATTTAAATCAGATTTTAAAACTTTATTATTGACTATTTATATATATTATATATTATATATTTT
CATGGTTTAATCAAAATCTATTAAATTATTTCTAAAATCTCTAAATATCGAATTCTCTAAAAAGCTTCAT
CAACAAAAGCATTTCAATTATCTAACACAATGAGAATAATTCAAGAACTGAAATAGAAAGAAATCTAGAA
AAAAAAGAGAGTGAGGTGCCCTATTAAATCGGTGCTCTCCTCTCTAACAGAAGCGCCTACACGCACCCAA
GAGAGCTCTTTTTCTTTCTTTTTTCGGAGCACACATACACGCATACACTCCTCAGAAGTGTATAGAGAAA
ATGGGAGAAGAAGCGAAAGAAGACGAAGAAGCGGTTGTGATGTATGCATCGGGCGTTTCTATCTCTCTCC
GTGAGCAACGAGCTAGTCAACCCATCGATCCATTTTTGTGAGCACACACAGAGAGAGACTCAAACACACT
CACAGCTTCACACTGAGCTCCAAGAGCTCTGTAGAGAGAAGCCAGAGTATGCTTTCCTCGATTTTCCTAA
CGTCTTCTTCTTCTGCTTTTTTCTTTTTCCCAACGAGTTGTAGTCCACTAACTTCAATTTTTCCTCCAGA
GAAAGAGTTTTAGAGAGACAGCTGATAAATACACTAGAGAAATAAAAAGAATGATAAAAATTTGCTATTT
TAATCAGTTCCCTCTCGTTTCTCTAAGTTTTGTTGTTGGGTTGGGAAATTAAAATTGGAAAATGGAAATA
ACGTTTTTTTCTGTCTAATCTTGAATTCTCCAGACATTTCTTATTTCCTTTTTTGTTGCAAGTTTTTCTT
CCTTCTCTAATTTTTAATCAAAGATATCTCGCTATGAACTTTGAATTTTTGATATTTTGATTCTATAAAT
ACATAAAGTAATCTAAATGCTCTTTTAAAATAAATCTACAGTAGCCCTATTTTCAGGGATCCCCGGGATT
GGCCAAAGGACCCAAAGGTATGTTTCGAATGATACTAACATAACATAGAACATTTTCAGGAGGACCCTTG
GCTAGCGTCGACGGTACCGGTAAAAATGGACGACGATGTCGGTGAACGAACACCGGCTCTCGGTGGTTCA
TGTGGACCATCAGTTCGTGCACACAGTAGTTCCCCAAGACGTGTTCCATTATTTGAGAGAGCATCTGCTA
GATGGTGGAATCCTCAATTTCGATCTGCAACACTAGAAGCTCAATATTGGAAGTGTAGTTTCAGTCAGTT
AAGAGATCGATTTCGTTCTGGATTAATATATATTGCCGTTGTAATTGCCGCTTGGACACTTTATTTAGCT
TTATTCGATAGAACTTTTATTCAGCATTGGATCGTTTCACTATGCCTCTGTGCCATTATTTTCGCGATGT
TTGCCTTCACGGCGTGCGCCGCTCAATACCAAAGGTTCTACATGCCAACCTCATTTCTATGCACTTTTTT
GATATGCCTTGTCACGTTGCTCATCTTCTCCGCAGAGAATCAAGCTGCGTTTATGACTCCAGTTGCAAGT
CTTGCCACAAGTTTTCAGGTCGTTCTCCTGATCTACACAGTCATTCCACTGCCACTCTATTTATGTATAC
TCATCGGAATAATCTACTCAATCCTATTTGAGATTCTCAACAAGAACAAAATTGGTCTTGAAGAGGCCGG
ATACATTAAGCTTGTCCTTCACGCTGGTGTCCATTTACTCGGTGTCCATTTGTTCATTTTAACTCAAGTG
CGACAGAGGAAAACGTTTCTGAAAGTGGGACAATCGATGTTGGCAAGAAAGGATCTAGAGTTGGAGACAC
AGTTTAAAGATCATATGATTCAGTCTGTGATGCCTAAAAAGGTAGCTGATGAATTACTGAAAGATGCATC
AGAACTTCGCCGACCTTCTGCTTCCAACGACTCAAACTGCCGAACTTCAAATGCTACACAAGTTGACCAG
CCCCTTGCCAAGATGGTACCTGAATACCGAAAGTTCCGTCCATTTACGATGAATCTCATGACAAATGTGT
CGATTCTGTTTGCGGATATTGCTGGGTTTACTAAAATGTCATCAAATAAATCTGCCGACGAACTTGTCAA
TCTGCTCAATGATCTTTTTGGAAGATTCGATACTTTGTGTCGATTGAGAGGATTAGAGAAGATTTCAACT
TTGGGAGATTGTTACTATTGTGTTGCTGGATGTCCTGAACCATGTGATGATCATGCATGCAGAACAGTCG
AAATGGGTCTCGACATGATTGTTGCAATCCGCCAATTTGATATTGATCGTGGACAAGAAGTGAATATGCG
TGTGGGAATTCATACAGGAAAAGTAATGTGCGGAATGGTTGGAACAAAAAGATTCAAATTCGATGTGTTC
TCAAACGATGTCACACTGGCAAATGAGATGGAATCTTCTGGTGTTGCTGGAAGAGTTCACGTTTCCGAAG
CAACTGCAAAACTTTTGAAAGGGCTTTATGAAATTGAAGAGGGACCGGATTATGATGGTCCATTGAGGAT
GCAAGTTCAGGGAACTGAACGTCGTGTTAAACCAGAAAGCATGAAGACTTTCTTTATCAAAGGACGTATT
AATGATGGTGTAGAAGAAGAAGTGATGCAAGTTCAGGAAGTTGAGAGCCTTCACAGTCAGAAAAGCAGTA
AAAAGTCGACTCTAAAACAGAAATGGGCGGAAAAGTTGAAAATGAACCACACAAATTCTTATCCAATGCG
AGCCGCTGCACGTGAAGGAGGTGGAAGTTTGAGAATAAAATTGGCAGAGAGAAATAGAAGTACACAGTTA
CTGCCAAAAGAATCAAATTCAATTTGTATAATGGAAGATAACCGAAAGTCAGCATCACTTCAAGCATTGG
CAACGAATAATTTTAATGGAAGTAATACAGATACAAATAACACTTATAGTGAACGTGGAGTTGCTGGAAG
TGTTAGTAAGAAGTCTGTAGCTGGAAGTGAAAGTAATAGTATAAAAGGAAGTAGAAGCAGTGGACTACAA
TTATCTCTACAAGATGGAAATTCTGATTTAAATTCAGTTGGAGGTTTGGATACTGCAATCAGTCACCATC
ACAATGCAGCATCTCTCACTCGATTTGATACTGATAACAATTTTGATCAGCGTTTGGCAATGGTAATTGG
ACAAGGAGAAGGAGGATTTGATAAAGGATTTTGGAATCATCATGATAGTTTGAATAAGTGGACTCTTCGA
TTTAATGAAAAGGACGTTGAAGAGGAATATCGAGCTCATTTTGTGGATTCATCGGAAAGATATACGGCAT
CAAAGAAAGGTCATGTTGAAAGACATAAAGATTTGATGGAACAAGGTGGAGAAAAAGATGGAATTACTGG
ATCAACGGTCAACAAGTATAGATATTCAGGAGTCTTCATCGATATAATTGTTGCCACGTTGATATTTGTA
ATATCGGGTGCAGTTGCAATTATGTCTGTCCGTCCATTCCCATTATCACTCATTGCATACTTCCCATTTG
CTGCTGCAATTCTCATTCTTACAATTGTCCTTATTGGTCTTCCACTTCTCGCCCGTAAAAAATCATTCCA
ATGTGCAAATCAATGGATGCCACGTCATCTCATCGGTCTTCTTCTGATCTTTCTTCCAATCGGTGTCGCA
ATCTGTATCATGCCATTGTGCCAAAGTGGAGACTGTGCAAATGTAATTCTGAACTACCGTCTTGCATTCA
GTTATGTCACCATTCTTGCCATATTCGCTCATTGCAACTTCTCCCAATTAGCTGCCTGGCCAAAAACTAC
TGCTGCAGTATTTATCGGACTTCTCCACATTGCTGGAGTTTTCTACTGCGAATTCAATTTGAAACACTTA
GTTGAAGAGCAAGACACCTGCAACGTGACAGCAATCATGATTCCACCAATTCGCAAAGGTCTGAACTACA
CAATTGCATTGAACTCGACATCTGCAAGAACATTATCTCAAGATTTTGGATCTCCATTATTCATTTGGGA
GCTGCTTCTGGATGTGATCCTGTCGATTGTTCTAGTTGCATTCCTTAATTATCAGTTCGAAACCGCATTC
CGTATGTCATTCTTTGGAGATGTTCAAGCTCGTCGGGACACTGAAAGAATGCAAATCGTGCGTGATCAAG
CCGATTGGCTCCTGAATAACGTGATCCCAGCCCACGCAGTAGAAAGTCTTAAAACGGATACCAAATACAG
TGAAAACCATGAAACAGTTGGTGTACTGTTCGCTTCAATCACTAATTGGAATGATATGTATGAAGAGAAT
TTCGAAGGGGGCAGAGAATTCTTGAGAGTTCTCAATGAAGTTATTGGTGACTTTGATGAGCTTCTCGATC
GGCCGGACTTCACGCATATTGAAAAAATCAAAACAATTGGGCCTGCGTATATGGCAGCAAGTGGATTGAA
TCCAGAACGAAAAAAGAATATGTTGCATCCAAAAGAGCATCTATATCAGATGGTTGATTTTGCATTGGCA
GTTCAACATGTACTCAGTGTTTTCAACGAGGATTTGCTCAATTTTGATTTTGTTTGCAAGTTAGGACTTA
ATATTGGACCCGTCACTGCTGGTGTCATTGGAACAACAAAGTTGTACTACGATATCTGGGGTGACACTGT
AAACATTGCTAGCCGAATGTACAGCACCGGAGTTTTAAATCGCATTCAAGTATCACAACACACACGAGAA
TATCTCCTGGATCGGTATGAATTCGAGTTCCGCGATCATATTGAAGTCAAGGGAATTGATGGAGGAATGG
ATACTTATCTTTTGGTTGGTCGAAAAGGTGATGGAATACCTCCATCAATCAAGGATAACCAAGAAGACGA
ATTTTAAATCTCGAGGAGCTCCCGAGATCTTCAGCGCTCAGCATTCGTAGAATTGTAAGTTTAAACTTTC
TCATACTAACTAACGCGCTCTATTTAAATTTTCAGAATTCCAACTGAGCGCCGGTCGCTACCATTACCAA
CTTGTCTGGTGTCAAAAATAATAGGGGCCGCTGTCATCAGAGTAAGTTTAAACTGAGTTCTACTAACTAA
CGAGTAATATTTAAATTTTCAGCATCTCGCGCCCGTGCCTCTGACTTCTAAGTCCAATTACTCTTCAACA
TCCCTACATGCTCTTTCTCCCTGTGCTCCCACCCCCTATTTTTGTTATTATCAAAAAACTTCTCTTAATT
TCTTTGTTTTTTAGCTTCTTTTAAGTCACCTCTAACAATGAAATTGTGTAGATTCAAAAATAGAATTAAT
TCGTAATAAAAAGTCGAAAAAAATTGTGCTCCCTCCCCCCATTAATAATAATTCTATCCCAAAATCTACA
CAATGTTCTGTGTACACTTCTTATGTTTTTTACTTCTGATAAATTTTTTTGAAACATCATAGAAAAAACC
GCACACAAAATACCTTATCATATGTTACGTTTCAGTTTATGACCGCAATTTTTATTTCTTCGCACGTCTG
GGCCTCTCATGACGTCAAATCATGCTCATCGTGAAAAAGTTTTGGAGTATTTTTGGAATTTTTCAATCAA
GTGAAAGTTTATGAAATTAATTTTCCTGCTTTTGCTTTTTGGGGTTTCCCCTATTGTTTGTCAAGATTTC
GAGGACGGCGTTTTTCTTGCTAAAATCACAAGTATTGATGAGCACGATGCAAGAAAGATCGGAAGAAGGT
TTGGGTTTGAGGCTCAGTGGAAGGTGAGTAGAAGTTGATAATTTGAAAGTGGAGTAGTGTCTATGGGGTT
TTTGCCTTAAATGACAGAATACATTCCCAATATACCAAACATAACTGTTTCCTACTAGTCGGCCGTACGG
GCCCTTTCGTCTCGCGCGTTTCGGTGATGACGGTGAAAACCTCTGACACATGCAGCTCCCGGAGACGGTC
ACAGCTTGTCTGTAAGCGGATGCCGGGAGCAGACAAGCCCGTCAGGGCGCGTCAGCGGGTGTTGGCGGGT
GTCGGGGCTGGCTTAACTATGCGGCATCAGAGCAGATTGTACTGAGAGTGCACCATATGCGGTGTGAAAT
ACCGCACAGATGCGTAAGGAGAAAATACCGCATCAGGCGGCCTTAAGGGCCTCGTGATACGCCTATTTTT
ATAGGTTAATGTCATGATAATAATGGTTTCTTAGACGTCAGGTGGCACTTTTCGGGGAAATGTGCGCGGA
ACCCCTATTTGTTTATTTTTCTAAATACATTCAAATATGTATCCGCTCATGAGACAATAACCCTGATAAA
TGCTTCAATAATATTGAAAAAGGAAGAGTATGAGTATTCAACATTTCCGTGTCGCCCTTATTCCCTTTTT
TGCGGCATTTTGCCTTCCTGTTTTTGCTCACCCAGAAACGCTGGTGAAAGTAAAAGATGCTGAAGATCAG
TTGGGTGCACGAGTGGGTTACATCGAACTGGATCTCAACAGCGGTAAGATCCTTGAGAGTTTTCGCCCCG
AAGAACGTTTTCCAATGATGAGCACTTTTAAAGTTCTGCTATGTGGCGCGGTATTATCCCGTATTGACGC
CGGGCAAGAGCAACTCGGTCGCCGCATACACTATTCTCAGAATGACTTGGTTGAGTACTCACCAGTCACA
GAAAAGCATCTTACGGATGGCATGACAGTAAGAGAATTATGCAGTGCTGCCATAACCATGAGTGATAACA
CTGCGGCCAACTTACTTCTGACAACGATCGGAGGACCGAAGGAGCTAACCGCTTTTTTGCACAACATGGG
GGATCATGTAACTCGCCTTGATCGTTGGGAACCGGAGCTGAATGAAGCCATACCAAACGACGAGCGTGAC
ACCACGATGCCTGTAGCAATGGCAACAACGTTGCGCAAACTATTAACTGGCGAACTACTTACTCTAGCTT
CCCGGCAACAATTAATAGACTGGATGGAGGCGGATAAAGTTGCAGGACCACTTCTGCGCTCGGCCCTTCC
GGCTGGCTGGTTTATTGCTGATAAATCTGGAGCCGGTGAGCGTGGGTCTCGCGGTATCATTGCAGCACTG
GGGCCAGATGGTAAGCCCTCCCGTATCGTAGTTATCTACACGACGGGGAGTCAGGCAACTATGGATGAAC
GAAATAGACAGATCGCTGAGATAGGTGCCTCACTGATTAAGCATTGGTAACTGTCAGACCAAGTTTACTC
ATATATACTTTAGATTGATTTAAAACTTCATTTTTAATTTAAAAGGATCTAGGTGAAGATCCTTTTTGAT
AATCTCATGACCAAAATCCCTTAACGTGAGTTTTCGTTCCACTGAGCGTCAGACCCCGTAGAAAAGATCA
AAGGATCTTCTTGAGATCCTTTTTTTCTGCGCGTAATCTGCTGCTTGCAAACAAAAAAACCACCGCTACC
AGCGGTGGTTTGTTTGCCGGATCAAGAGCTACCAACTCTTTTTCCGAAGGTAACTGGCTTCAGCAGAGCG
CAGATACCAAATACTGTTCTTCTAGTGTAGCCGTAGTTAGGCCACCACTTCAAGAACTCTGTAGCACCGC
CTACATACCTCGCTCTGCTAATCCTGTTACCAGTGGCTGCTGCCAGTGGCGATAAGTCGTGTCTTACCGG
GTTGGACTCAAGACGATAGTTACCGGATAAGGCGCAGCGGTCGGGCTGAACGGGGGGTTCGTGCACACAG
CCCAGCTTGGAGCGAACGACCTACACCGAACTGAGATACCTACAGCGTGAGCTATGAGAAAGCGCCACGC
TTCCCGAAGGGAGAAAGGCGGACAGGTATCCGGTAAGCGGCAGGGTCGGAACAGGAGAGCGCACGAGGGA
GCTTCCAGGGGGAAACGCCTGGTATCTTTATAGTCCTGTCGGGTTTCGCCACCTCTGACTTGAGCGTCGA
TTTTTGTGATGCTCGTCAGGGGGGCGGAGCCTATGGAAAAACGCCAGCAACGCGGCCTTTTTACGGTTCC
TGGCCTTTTGCTGGCCTTTTGCTCACATGTTCTTTCCTGCGTTATCCCCTGATTCTGTGGATAACCGTAT
TACCGCCTTTGAGTGAGCTGATACCGCTCGCCGCAGCCGAACGACCGAGCGCAGCGAGTCAGTGAGCGAG
GAAGCGGAAGAGCGCCCAATACGCAAACCGCCTCTCCCCGCGCGTTGGCCGATTCATTAATGCAGCTGGC
ACGACAGGTTTCCCGACTGGAAAGCGGGCAGTGAGCGCAACGCAATTAATGTGAGTTAGCTCACTCATTA
GGCACCCCAGGCTTTACACTTTATGCTTCCGGCTCGTATGTTGTGTGGAATTGTGAGCGGATAACAATTT
CACACAGGAAACAGCTATGACCATGATTACGCCAAGCTGTAAGTTTAAACATGATCTTACTAACTAACTA
TTCTCATTTAAATTTTCAGAGCTTAAAAATGGCTGAAATCACTCACAACGATGGATA
Features (pLannotate 1.2.2; 11 found; start..end, strand, type, name):
   2304..2774    +  CDS            ADCY7 (fragment): ADCY7_HUMAN - Also known as KIAA0037 From Homo sapiens (Human).
   5821..5973    +  CDS            aex-5 (fragment): AEX5_CAEEL - Also known as kpc-3 From Caenorhabditis elegans.
   6101..6136    +  CDS            rop (fragment): Rop protein, which maintains plasmids at low copy number; rop
   6238..6337    +  misc_feature   bom (fragment): basis of mobility region from pBR322
   6435..6539    +  promoter       AmpR promoter: bla
   6540..7400    +  CDS            AmpR: β-lactamase; bla; confers resistance to ampicillin, carbenicillin, and related antibiotics
   7571..8159    +  rep_origin     ori: high-copy-number ColE1/pMB1/pBR322/pUC origin of replication
   8342..8434    +  CDS            lacI (fragment): lac repressor; lacI; The lac repressor binds to the lac operator to inhibit transcription in E. coli. This inhibition can be relieved by adding lactose or isopropyl-β-D-thiogalactopyranoside (IPTG).
   8447..8468    +  protein_bind   CAP binding site: CAP binding activates transcription in the presence of cAMP. E. coli catabolite activator protein
   8483..8513    +  promoter       lac promoter: promoter for the E. coli lac operon
   8521..8537    +  protein_bind   lac operator: The lac repressor binds to the lac operator to inhibit transcription in E. coli. This inhibition can be relieved by adding lactose or isopropyl-β-D-thiogalactopyranoside (IPTG). lac repressor encoded by lacI
