[The description below was written by a language model from this plasmid's Addgene catalogue record and pLannotate feature annotations shown in this document.]
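Description:
KG#62 is a C. elegans transgene expression plasmid built on a pUC backbone. The catalogue lists it as a bacterial expression vector, but its payload is designed for expression in the worm nervous system. It is propagated in E. coli through the high-copy ColE1/pUC origin and selected with ampicillin via the bla (AmpR) gene and its promoter. Small remnants of lacI, the CAP site, the lac promoter and operator, and rop and bom fragments are also annotated in the backbone. The depositor's comments indicate that the plasmid is somewhat unstable and gives low yields in bacteria, despite the high-copy designation.

The expression cassette consists of a roughly 1.2 kb rab-3 promoter, the roughly 3.8 kb acy-1 cDNA (corresponding to the predicted gene F17C8.1), and a roughly 1 kb unc-54 3' control region that supplies the 3' UTR and polyadenylation signal. The cDNA was PCR-amplified from an earlier clone and inserted into a rab-3 expression vector. The rab-3 promoter drives strong, specific expression throughout the nervous system of juvenile and adult animals. A "decoy" sequence upstream of the promoter is meant to reduce non-specific gut expression. Three synthetic introns give more uniform and robust expression of the intronless cDNA: one lies in the 5' UTR, one just upstream of the unc-54 3' end, and one within it. Consensus sequences were also engineered around the start and stop codons.

The automated feature tables for the two near-identical full sequences (about 8.67 kb) annotate mainly backbone elements. Within the insert they detect only a fragment with similarity to human adenylyl cyclase ADCY7, which fits acy-1 being an adenylyl cyclase, and a short aex-5 match within or beside the unc-54 3' region. The construct is used to express acy-1 pan-neuronally in transgenic worms, and the associated work concerns Gα signalling pathways at synapses.
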