Addgene plasmid #110874: KG#62
Purpose: Expresses the C. elegans acy-1 cDNA pan-neuronally
Depositing lab: Kenneth Miller. Depositing organization: Oklahoma Medical Research Foundation. Publication: Convergent, RIC-8-dependent Galpha signaling pathways in the Caenorhabditis elegans synaptic signaling network. Reynolds NK, Schade MA, Miller KG. Genetics. 2005 Feb;169(2):651-70. doi: 10.1534/genetics.104.031286. Epub 2004 Oct 16. PubMed 15489511.
Backbone
  Vector backbone: pUC
  Backbone size w/o insert (bp): 2617
  Vector type: Bacterial Expression
Growth in bacteria
  Bacterial resistance: Ampicillin, 100 μg/mL
  Growth temperature: 37°C
  Growth strain: DH5alpha
  Growth instructions: Always streak out this culture for single colonies and do minipreps on >= 4 clones (~1/2 of colonies will be right). Choose small colonies after 18 - 20h growth. DNA yeild is low (~170 ng/ ul x 30 ul for a Qiagen 3 ml miniprep).
  Copy number: High Copy
Gene/Insert 1
  Gene/Insert name: rab-3 promoter
  Species: C. elegans (nematode)
  Insert size (bp): 1208
  Cloning method: Unknown
  Sequencing primers: 5′ Unknown
Gene/Insert 2
  Gene/Insert name: acy-1 cDNA
  Species: C. elegans (nematode)
  Insert size (bp): 3762
  Cloning method: Unknown
  Sequencing primers: 5′ Unknown
Gene/Insert 3
  Gene/Insert name: unc-54 3' control region with 1 intron just upstream and 1 intron in control region
  Species: C. elegans (nematode)
  Insert size (bp): 978
  Cloning method: Unknown
  Sequencing primers: 5′ Unknown
Terms and licenses: Academic/Nonprofit Terms; Industry Terms: Not Available to Industry
Depositor comments: Always streak out this culture for single colonies and do minipreps on >= 4 clones (~1/2 of colonies will be right). Choose small colonies after 18 - 20h growth. DNA yeild is low (~170 ng/ ul x 30 ul for a Qiagen 3 ml miniprep). Used Pfu Ultra polymerase and primers engineered with restriction sites to amplify the 3.8 Kb acy-1 cDNA coding region from KG#61 and cloned into Age I/ Xho I cut KG#59 (rab-3:: expression vector). Transform into XL1-Blue electrocompetent cells. Miniprepped 8 clones to find those with correct size insert and vector, then submitted 2 clones for sequence. Chose one clone that has correct sequence and made glycerol stock. Features of the expression construct: This expression construct has a promoter (rab-3) that will drive strong and specific expression of acy-1 cDNA in the entire nervous system of juvenile and adult animals. Other features of the expression vector include a "decoy" 5' to the promoter to reduce non-specific expression in the gut (see Fire Lab 1995 Kit documentation for description), the unc-54 3' end including the poly A addition signal, and 3 introns (1 in 5' UTR, 1 just upstream of the unc-54 3' end, and 1 inserted in the unc-54 3' end). These introns help provide more uniform and robust expression, especially if you are expressing a cDNA with no introns (as we are) as opposed to a gene with introns. The sequence AAAA is engineered just after the 5' restriction site and just before the initiator ATG to provide a consensus translation start site. The sequence AT follows the stop codon and immediately precedes the 3' restriction site to provide a consensus post - stop codon sequence. The vector provides the unc-54 3' UTR and control region. Note: the acy-1 cDNA from which this clone was produced corresponds to the single acy-1 cDNA predicted by wormbase, which is F17C8.1
How to cite: KG#62 was a gift from Kenneth Miller (Addgene plasmid # 110874 ; http://n2t.net/addgene:110874 ; RRID:Addgene_110874)
